Addgene plasmid #38808: GRASP
Purpose: Bacterial expression for structure determination; may not be full ORF
Depositing lab: Nicola Burgess-Brown. Depositing organization: University of Oxford.
Backbone
  Vector backbone: pNIC28-Bsa4
  Backbone manufacturer: SGC
  Vector type: Bacterial Expression
Growth in bacteria
  Bacterial resistance: Kanamycin, 50 μg/mL
  Growth temperature: 37°C
  Growth strain: Mach1
  Copy number: Low Copy
Gene/Insert
  Gene/Insert name: GRASP (alt names: GRP1 (general receptor for phosphoinositides 1)-associated scaffold protein; PDB:2PNT)
  Species: H. sapiens (human)
  Insert size (bp): 385
  Entrez Gene: TAMALIN (a.k.a. GRASP)
  Tag / fusion protein: His Tev (N terminal on insert)
  Cloning method: Ligation Independent Cloning
  Sequencing primers: 5′ T7; 3′ T7-term
Terms and licenses: Academic/Nonprofit Terms; Industry Terms: Not Available to Industry
How to cite: GRASP was a gift from Nicola Burgess-Brown (Addgene plasmid # 38808 ; http://n2t.net/addgene:38808 ; RRID:Addgene_38808)
