[The description below was written by a language model from this plasmid's Addgene catalogue record.]
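Description:
GRASP is a bacterial expression plasmid built on the pNIC28-Bsa4 backbone from the SGC, designed to produce a fragment of a human protein in E. coli for structural studies. It is selected with kanamycin and is recorded as low copy. The record does not name the origin of replication, and no feature table is provided, so the backbone elements cannot be confirmed in detail.

The insert is a roughly 385 bp segment of human GRASP, the GRP1 (general receptor for phosphoinositides 1)-associated scaffold protein, whose current gene symbol is TAMALIN. The record cautions that the insert may not be the full open reading frame, and its small size fits a single-domain construct chosen for crystallisation. An alternative name in the record points to a deposited PDB structure associated with this fragment. The coding sequence was introduced by ligation independent cloning and carries an N-terminal His tag followed by a TEV protease site. This arrangement allows purification by immobilised metal affinity chromatography and subsequent removal of the tag by TEV cleavage.

The promoter is not explicitly stated. However, the listed sequencing primers are T7 and T7-term, which implies that the insert sits between a T7 promoter and T7 terminator. Expression would therefore require a host supplying T7 RNA polymerase, which would differ from the cloning strain listed for propagation. The construct is typically used for recombinant overexpression and purification of the GRASP fragment for structure determination, and it could also serve related biochemical or biophysical work.
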