>Addgene plasmid #38808 | GRASP | depositor partial sequence | sequence record 48865 | GRASP sequence 385 bps
ATGCACCATCATCATCATCATTCTTCTGGTGTAGATCTGGGTACCGAGAACCTGTACTTCCAATCCATGC
AGCAGCGGAAAGTGCTGACGTTGGAGAAGGAGGATAACCAGACCTTCGGCTTTGAGATCCAGACTTATGG
CCTTCACCACCGGGAGGAGCAGCGTGTGGAAATGGTGACCTTTGTCTGCCGAGTTCATGAGTCTAGCCCT
GCCCAGCTGGCTGGGCTCACACCAGGGGACACCATCGCCAGCGTCAATGGCCTGAATGTGGAAGGCATCC
GGCATCGAGAGATTGTGGACATCATTAAGGCGTCAGGCAATGTTCTCAGACTGGAAACTCTATATAGTTC
TACTTTGTGACAGTAAAGGTGGATACGGATCCGAA
