>Addgene plasmid #38808 | GRASP | addgene partial sequence | sequence record 50255 | T7 5'-TAATACGACTCACTATAGGG-3'
ATATTTTGTTTACTTTAAGAAGGAGATATACATATGCACCATCATCATCATCATTCTTCTGGTGTAGATC
TGGGTACCGAGAACCTGTACTTCCAATCCATGCAGCAGCGGAAAGTGCTGACGTTGGAGAAGGAGGATAA
CCAGACCTTCGGCTTTGAGATCCAGACTTATGGCCTTCACCACCGGGAGGAGCAGCGTGTGGAAATGGTG
ACCTTTGTCTGCCGAGTTCATGAGTCTAGCCCTGCCCAGCTGGCTGGGCTCACACCAGGGGACACCATCG
CCAGCGTCAATGGCCTGAATGTGGAAGGCATCCGGCATCGAGAGATTGTGGACATCATTAAGGCGTCAGG
CAATGTTCTCAGACTGGAAACTCTATATAGTTCTACTTTGTGACAGTAAAGGTGGATACGGATCCGAATT
CGAGCTCCGTCGACAAGCTTGCGGCCGCACTCGAGCACCACCACCACCACCACTGAGATCCGGCTGCTAA
CAAAGCCCGAAAGGAAGCTGAGTTGGCTGCTGCCACCGCTGAGCAATAACTAGCATAACCCCTTGGGGCC
TCTAAACGGGTCTTGAGGGGTTTTTTGCTGAAAGGAGGAACTATATCCGGATTGGCGAATGGG
[124 nt withheld, positions 624-747]
C
[32 nt withheld, positions 749-780]
