>Addgene plasmid #38808 | GRASP | addgene partial sequence | sequence record 50256 | T7_term
GGGCTTGTAGCAGCCGGATCTCAGTGGTGGTGGTGGTGGTGCTCGAGTGCGGCCGCAAGCTTGTCGACGG
AGCTCGAATTCGGATCCGTATCCACCTTTACTGTCACAAAGTAGAACTATATAGAGTTTCCAGTCTGAGA
ACATTGCCTGACGCCTTAATGATGTCCACAATCTCTCGATGCCGGATGCCTTCCACATTCAGGCCATTGA
CGCTGGCGATGGTGTCCCCTGGTGTGAGCCCAGCCAGCTGGGCAGGGCTAGACTCATGAACTCGGCAGAC
AAAGGTCACCATTTCCACACGCTGCTCCTCCCGGTGGTGAAGGCCATAAGTCTGGATCTCAAAGCCGAAG
GTCTGGTTATCCTCCTTCTCCAACGTCAGCACTTTCCGCTGCTGCATGGATTGGAAGTACAGGTTCTCGG
TACCCAGATCTACACCAGAAGAATGATGATGATGATGGTGCATATGTATATCTCCTTCTTAAAGTTAAAC
AAAATTATTTCTAGAGGGGAATTGTTATCCGCTCACAATTCCCCTATAGTGAGTCGTATTAATTTCGCGG
GATCGAGATCTCGATCCTCTACGCCGGACGCATCGTGGCCGGCATCACCGGCGCCACAGGTGCGGTTGCT
GGCGCCTATATCGCCGACATCACCGATGGGGAAGATCGGGCTCGCCACTTCGGGCTCATGAGCGCTTGTT
TCGGCGTGGGTATGGTGGCAGGCCCCGTGGCCGGGGGACTGTTGGGCGCCATCTCCTTGCATGCACCATT
CCTTGCGGCGGCGGTGCTCAACGGCCTCAACCTACTACTGGGCTGCTTCCTAATGC
